Addgene plasmid #146967: pETM-60-NcQDE2 _506-938-R895A_M
Purpose: Bacterial Expression of NcQde-2_506-938-R895A
Depositing lab: Elisa Izaurralde. Depositing organization: Max Planck Institute for Developmental Biology. Publication: Crystal structure of the MID-PIWI lobe of a eukaryotic Argonaute protein. Boland A, Huntzinger E, Schmidt S, Izaurralde E, Weichenrieder O. Proc Natl Acad Sci U S A. 2011 Jun 28;108(26):10466-71. doi: 10.1073/pnas.1103946108. Epub 2011 Jun 6. PubMed 21646546.
Backbone
  Vector backbone: Unknown
  Vector type: Bacterial Expression
Growth in bacteria
  Bacterial resistance: Kanamycin, 50 μg/mL
  Growth temperature: 37°C
  Growth strain: DH5alpha
  Copy number: Low Copy
Gene/Insert
  Gene/Insert name: NcQde-2_506-938-R895A
  Species: Neurospora crassa
  Cloning method: Unknown
Terms and licenses: Academic/Nonprofit Terms; Industry Terms: Not Available to Industry
Depositor comments: Sequence given by UniProt.: Q9P8T1 Plasmids from this collection were made available to the research community and donated after the lab closed. Please note that the sequence provided by the depositing laboratory may be theoretical/predicted or based on Sanger sequencing results. There may be discrepancies between sequencing results obtained by Addgene and the depositor sequence. If an Addgene verified sequence is not available, please contact before placing your order to request that our lab fully sequence the plasmid.
How to cite: pETM-60-NcQDE2 _506-938-R895A_M was a gift from Elisa Izaurralde (Addgene plasmid # 146967 ; http://n2t.net/addgene:146967 ; RRID:Addgene_146967)
