[The description below was written by a language model from this plasmid's Addgene catalogue record and pLannotate feature annotations shown in this document.]
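Description:
pETM-60-NcQDE2_506-938-R895A_M is a bacterial expression plasmid of about 8.1 kb for producing a fragment of the Neurospora crassa Argonaute protein QDE-2 (residues 506–938, carrying an R895A point substitution) in E. coli. The catalogue lists the backbone as unknown, although the name points to pETM-60 and the annotated features fit a pET-style architecture. These include a ColE1/pBR322-type origin with the bom region and the rop gene, consistent with the recorded low copy number, an f1 phage origin, and a kanamycin resistance gene (aminoglycoside phosphotransferase) for selection. Short tetracycline-resistance fragments flanking the lacI region appear to be pBR322-derived remnants rather than functional markers.

Expression is driven by a T7 promoter followed by a lac operator and the T7 gene 10 ribosome binding site. The plasmid-borne lacI repressor keeps transcription off until induction with IPTG in a host that supplies T7 RNA polymerase, and a T7 terminator closes the unit. The open reading frame begins with NusA, a highly soluble E. coli protein used as a solubility-enhancing fusion partner, followed by a His tag and a short match to a TEV-cleavage tag, which suggests a protease site for removing the NusA-His portion. The QDE-2 insert is not annotated by the feature tool but presumably occupies the roughly 1.3 kb unannotated gap after this site. Further His-tag sequence is detected downstream of the gap, though the record does not show whether it is translated as part of the fusion. The associated publication concerns the crystal structure of the MID-PIWI lobe of a eukaryotic Argonaute, so this mutant was probably made for recombinant purification and structure-guided analysis, although the record does not state the role of R895.
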