Features (pLannotate 1.2.2; 21 found; start..end, strand, type, name):
     12..467     +  rep_origin     f1 ori (sequence partly withheld): f1 bacteriophage origin of replication; arrow indicates direction of (+) strand synthesis
    494..551     +  promoter       AmpR promoter (fragment): bla
    560..1375    -  CDS            KanR: aminoglycoside phosphotransferase; aph(3')-Ia; confers resistance to kanamycin in bacteria or G418 (Geneticin®) in eukaryotes
   1497..2085    +  rep_origin     ori: high-copy-number ColE1/pMB1/pBR322/pUC origin of replication
   2271..2413    -  misc_feature   bom: basis of mobility region from pBR322
   2515..2706    -  CDS            rop: Rop protein, which maintains plasmids at low copy number; rop
   2723..3103    +  CDS            YPB1_ECOLX: Protein predicted: Swiss-Prot protein existence level 4. From Escherichia coli.
   3175..3466    -  CDS            TcR (fragment): tetracycline efflux protein; tet; confers resistance to tetracycline
   3481..3502    -  protein_bind   CAP binding site: CAP binding activates transcription in the presence of cAMP. E. coli catabolite activator protein
   3515..4597    -  CDS            lacI: lac repressor; lacI; The lac repressor binds to the lac operator to inhibit transcription in E. coli. This inhibition can be relieved by adding lactose or isopropyl-β-D-thiogalactopyranoside (IPTG).
   4598..4675    -  promoter       lacI promoter: lacI
   4683..4962    -  CDS            TcR (fragment): tetracycline efflux protein; tet; confers resistance to tetracycline
   4984..5002    +  promoter       T7 promoter: promoter for bacteriophage T7 RNA polymerase
   5003..5027    +  protein_bind   lac operator: The lac repressor binds to the lac operator to inhibit transcription in E. coli. This inhibition can be relieved by adding lactose or isopropyl-β-D-thiogalactopyranoside (IPTG). lac repressor encoded by lacI
   5042..5064    +  RBS            RBS: efficient ribosome binding site from bacteriophage T7 gene 10 (Olins and Rangwala, 1989)
   5074..6552    +  CDS            NusA: transcription elongation protein (N utilization substance protein A); nusA; highly soluble in E. coli
   6568..6585    +  CDS            7xHis (fragment): 6xHis affinity tag
   6592..6614    +  CDS            capTEV™ (fragment): composite tag for in vivo biotinylation, TEV protease cleavage, and 6xHis tagging
   7942..7959    +  CDS            9xHis (fragment): 9xHis affinity tag
   7969..8018    +  CDS            SET1 (fragment): solubility-enhancement tag derived from T7 phage gene 10B
   8026..8073    +  terminator     T7 terminator: transcription terminator for bacteriophage T7 RNA polymerase
>Addgene plasmid #146967 | pETM-60-NcQDE2 _506-938-R895A_M | depositor full sequence | sequence record 289414 | Full Sequence
TGGCGAATGGG
[124 nt withheld, positions 12-135]
C
[91 nt withheld, positions 137-227]
A
[49 nt withheld, positions 229-277]
CCTTTGACGTTGGAGTCCACGTTCTTT
[37 nt withheld, positions 305-341]
ACCCTATCTCGGTCTATTCTTTTGATTTATAAGGGATTTTGCCGATTTCGGCCTATTGGTTAAAAAATGA
GCTGATTTAACAAAAATTTAACGCGAATTTTAACAAAATATTAACGTTTACAATTTCAGGTGGCACTTTT
CGGGGAAATGTGCGCGGAACCCCTATTTGTTTATTTTTCTAAATACATTCAAATATGTATCCGCTCATGA
ATTAATTCTTAGAAAAACTCATCGAGCATCAAATGAAACTGCAATTTATTCATATCAGGATTATCAATAC
CATATTTTTGAAAAAGCCGTTTCTGTAATGAAGGAGAAAACTCACCGAGGCAGTTCCATAGGATGGCAAG
ATCCTGGTATCGGTCTGCGATTCCGACTCGTCCAACATCAATACAACCTATTAATTTCCCCTCGTCAAAA
ATAAGGTTATCAAGTGAGAAATCACCATGAGTGACGACTGAATCCGGTGAGAATGGCAAAAGTTTATGCA
TTTCTTTCCAGACTTGTTCAACAGGCCAGCCATTACGCTCGTCATCAAAATCACTCGCATCAACCAAACC
GTTATTCATTCGTGATTGCGCCTGAGCGAGACGAAATACGCGATCGCTGTTAAAAGGACAATTACAAACA
GGAATCGAATGCAACCGGCGCAGGAACACTGCCAGCGCATCAACAATATTTTCACCTGAATCAGGATATT
CTTCTAATACCTGGAATGCTGTTTTCCCGGGGATCGCAGTGGTGAGTAACCATGCATCATCAGGAGTACG
GATAAAATGCTTGATGGTCGGAAGAGGCATAAATTCCGTCAGCCAGTTTAGTCTGACCATCTCATCTGTA
ACATCATTGGCAACGCTACCTTTGCCATGTTTCAGAAACAACTCTGGCGCATCGGGCTTCCCATACAATC
GATAGATTGTCGCACCTGATTGCCCGACATTATCGCGAGCCCATTTATACCCATATAAATCAGCATCCAT
GTTGGAATTTAATCGCGGCCTAGAGCAAGACGTTTCCCGTTGAATATGGCTCATAACACCCCTTGTATTA
CTGTTTATGTAAGCAGACAGTTTTATTGTTCATGACCAAAATCCCTTAACGTGAGTTTTCGTTCCACTGA
GCGTCAGACCCCGTAGAAAAGATCAAAGGATCTTCTTGAGATCCTTTTTTTCTGCGCGTAATCTGCTGCT
TGCAAACAAAAAAACCACCGCTACCAGCGGTGGTTTGTTTGCCGGATCAAGAGCTACCAACTCTTTTTCC
GAAGGTAACTGGCTTCAGCAGAGCGCAGATACCAAATACTGTCCTTCTAGTGTAGCCGTAGTTAGGCCAC
CACTTCAAGAACTCTGTAGCACCGCCTACATACCTCGCTCTGCTAATCCTGTTACCAGTGGCTGCTGCCA
GTGGCGATAAGTCGTGTCTTACCGGGTTGGACTCAAGACGATAGTTACCGGATAAGGCGCAGCGGTCGGG
CTGAACGGGGGGTTCGTGCACACAGCCCAGCTTGGAGCGAACGACCTACACCGAACTGAGATACCTACAG
CGTGAGCTATGAGAAAGCGCCACGCTTCCCGAAGGGAGAAAGGCGGACAGGTATCCGGTAAGCGGCAGGG
TCGGAACAGGAGAGCGCACGAGGGAGCTTCCAGGGGGAAACGCCTGGTATCTTTATAGTCCTGTCGGGTT
TCGCCACCTCTGACTTGAGCGTCGATTTTTGTGATGCTCGTCAGGGGGGCGGAGCCTATGGAAAAACGCC
AGCAACGCGGCCTTTTTACGGTTCCTGGCCTTTTGCTGGCCTTTTGCTCACATGTTCTTTCCTGCGTTAT
CCCCTGATTCTGTGGATAACCGTATTACCGCCTTTGAGTGAGCTGATACCGCTCGCCGCAGCCGAACGAC
CGAGCGCAGCGAGTCAGTGAGCGAGGAAGCGGAAGAGCGCCTGATGCGGTATTTTCTCCTTACGCATCTG
TGCGGTATTTCACACCGCATATATGGTGCACTCTCAGTACAATCTGCTCTGATGCCGCATAGTTAAGCCA
GTATACACTCCGCTATCGCTACGTGACTGGGTCATGGCTGCGCCCCGACACCCGCCAACACCCGCTGACG
CGCCCTGACGGGCTTGTCTGCTCCCGGCATCCGCTTACAGACAAGCTGTGACCGTCTCCGGGAGCTGCAT
GTGTCAGAGGTTTTCACCGTCATCACCGAAACGCGCGAGGCAGCTGCGGTAAAGCTCATCAGCGTGGTCG
TGAAGCGATTCACAGATGTCTGCCTGTTCATCCGCGTCCAGCTCGTTGAGTTTCTCCAGAAGCGTTAATG
TCTGGCTTCTGATAAAGCGGGCCATGTTAAGGGCGGTTTTTTCCTGTTTGGTCACTGATGCCTCCGTGTA
AGGGGGATTTCTGTTCATGGGGGTAATGATACCGATGAAACGAGAGAGGATGCTCACGATACGGGTTACT
GATGATGAACATGCCCGGTTACTGGAACGTTGTGAGGGTAAACAACTGGCGGTATGGATGCGGCGGGACC
AGAGAAAAATCACTCAGGGTCAATGCCAGCGCTTCGTTAATACAGATGTAGGTGTTCCACAGGGTAGCCA
GCAGCATCCTGCGATGCAGATCCGGAACATAATGGTGCAGGGCGCTGACTTCCGCGTTTCCAGACTTTAC
GAAACACGGAAACCGAAGACCATTCATGTTGTTGCTCAGGTCGCAGACGTTTTGCAGCAGCAGTCGCTTC
ACGTTCGCTCGCGTATCGGTGATTCATTCTGCTAACCAGTAAGGCAACCCCGCCAGCCTAGCCGGGTCCT
CAACGACAGGAGCACGATCATGCGCACCCGTGGGGCCGCCATGCCGGCGATAATGGCCTGCTTCTCGCCG
AAACGTTTGGTGGCGGGACCAGTGACGAAGGCTTGAGCGAGGGCGTGCAAGATTCCGAATACCGCAAGCG
ACAGGCCGATCATCGTCGCGCTCCAGCGAAAGCGGTCCTCGCCGAAAATGACCCAGAGCGCTGCCGGCAC
CTGTCCTACGAGTTGCATGATAAAGAAGACAGTCATAAGTGCGGCGACGATAGTCATGCCCCGCGCCCAC
CGGAAGGAGCTGACTGGGTTGAAGGCTCTCAAGGGCATCGGTCGAGATCCCGGTGCCTAATGAGTGAGCT
AACTTACATTAATTGCGTTGCGCTCACTGCCCGCTTTCCAGTCGGGAAACCTGTCGTGCCAGCTGCATTA
ATGAATCGGCCAACGCGCGGGGAGAGGCGGTTTGCGTATTGGGCGCCAGGGTGGTTTTTCTTTTCACCAG
TGAGACGGGCAACAGCTGATTGCCCTTCACCGCCTGGCCCTGAGAGAGTTGCAGCAAGCGGTCCACGCTG
GTTTGCCCCAGCAGGCGAAAATCCTGTTTGATGGTGGTTAACGGCGGGATATAACATGAGCTGTCTTCGG
TATCGTCGTATCCCACTACCGAGATATCCGCACCAACGCGCAGCCCGGACTCGGTAATGGCGCGCATTGC
GCCCAGCGCCATCTGATCGTTGGCAACCAGCATCGCAGTGGGAACGATGCCCTCATTCAGCATTTGCATG
GTTTGTTGAAAACCGGACATGGCACTCCAGTCGCCTTCCCGTTCCGCTATCGGCTGAATTTGATTGCGAG
TGAGATATTTATGCCAGCCAGCCAGACGCAGACGCGCCGAGACAGAACTTAATGGGCCCGCTAACAGCGC
GATTTGCTGGTGACCCAATGCGACCAGATGCTCCACGCCCAGTCGCGTACCGTCTTCATGGGAGAAAATA
ATACTGTTGATGGGTGTCTGGTCAGAGACATCAAGAAATAACGCCGGAACATTAGTGCAGGCAGCTTCCA
CAGCAATGGCATCCTGGTCATCCAGCGGATAGTTAATGATCAGCCCACTGACGCGTTGCGCGAGAAGATT
GTGCACCGCCGCTTTACAGGCTTCGACGCCGCTTCGTTCTACCATCGACACCACCACGCTGGCACCCAGT
TGATCGGCGCGAGATTTAATCGCCGCGACAATTTGCGACGGCGCGTGCAGGGCCAGACTGGAGGTGGCAA
CGCCAATCAGCAACGACTGTTTGCCCGCCAGTTGTTGTGCCACGCGGTTGGGAATGTAATTCAGCTCCGC
CATCGCCGCTTCCACTTTTTCCCGCGTTTTCGCAGAAACGTGGCTGGCCTGGTTCACCACGCGGGAAACG
GTCTGATAAGAGACACCGGCATACTCTGCGACATCGTATAACGTTACTGGTTTCACATTCACCACCCTGA
ATTGACTCTCTTCCGGGCGCTATCATGCCATACCGCGAAAGGTTTTGCGCCATTCGATGGTGTCCGGGAT
CTCGACGCTCTCCCTTATGCGACTCCTGCATTAGGAAGCAGCCCAGTAGTAGGTTGAGGCCGTTGAGCAC
CGCCGCCGCAAGGAATGGTGCATGCAAGGAGATGGCGCCCAACAGTCCCCCGGCCACGGGGCCTGCCACC
ATACCCACGCCGAAACAAGCGCTCATGAGCCCGAAGTGGCGAGCCCGATCTTCCCCATCGGTGATGTCGG
CGATATAGGCGCCAGCAACCGCACCTGTGGCGCCGGTGATGCCGGCCACGATGCGTCCGGCGTAGAGGAT
CGAGATCTCGATCCCGCGAAATTAATACGACTCACTATAGGGGAATTGTGAGCGGATAACAATTCCCCTC
TAGAAATAATTTTGTTTAACTTTAAGAAGGAGATATACCATGAAAGAAATTTTGGCTGTAGTTGAAGCCG
TATCCAATGAAAAGGCGCTACCTCGCGAGAAGATTTTCGAAGCATTGGAAAGCGCGCTGGCGACAGCAAC
AAAGAAAAAATATGAACAAGAGATCGACGTCCGCGTACAGATCGATCGCAAAAGCGGTGATTTTGACACT
TTCCGTCGCTGGTTAGTTGTTGATGAAGTCACCCAGCCGACCAAGGAAATCACCCTTGAAGCCGCACGTT
ATGAAGATGAAAGCCTGAACCTGGGCGATTACGTTGAAGATCAGATTGAGTCTGTTACCTTTGACCGTAT
CACTACCCAGACGGCAAAACAGGTTATCGTGCAGAAAGTGCGTGAAGCCGAACGTGCGATGGTGGTTGAT
CAGTTCCGTGAACACGAAGGTGAAATCATCACCGGCGTGGTGAAAAAAGTAAACCGCGACAACATCTCTC
TGGATCTGGGCAACAACGCTGAAGCCGTGATCCTGCGCGAAGATATGCTGCCGCGTGAAAACTTCCGCCC
TGGCGACCGCGTTCGTGGCGTGCTCTATTCCGTTCGCCCGGAAGCGCGTGGCGCGCAACTGTTCGTCACT
CGTTCCAAGCCGGAAATGCTGATCGAACTGTTCCGTATTGAAGTGCCAGAAATCGGCGAAGAAGTGATTG
AAATTAAAGCAGCGGCTCGCGATCCGGGTTCTCGTGCGAAAATCGCGGTGAAAACCAACGATAAACGTAT
CGATCCGGTAGGTGCTTGCGTAGGTATGCGTGGCGCGCGTGTTCAGGCGGTGTCTACTGAACTGGGTGGC
GAGCGTATCGATATCGTCCTGTGGGATGATAACCCGGCGCAGTTCGTGATTAACGCAATGGCACCGGCAG
ACGTTGCTTCTATCGTGGTGGATGAAGATAAACACACTATGGACATCGCCGTTGAAGCCGGTAATCTGGC
GCAGGCGATTGGCCGTAACGGTCAGAACGTGCGTCTGGCTTCGCAACTGAGCGGTTGGGAACTCAACGTG
ATGACCGTTGACGACCTGCAAGCTAAGCATCAGGCGGAAGCGCACGCAGCGATCGACACCTTCACCAAAT
ATCTCGACATCGACGAAGACTTCGCGACTGTTCTGGTAGAAGAAGGCTTCTCGACGCTGGAAGAATTGGC
CTATGTGCCGATGAAAGAGCTGTTGGAAATCGAAGGCCTTGATGAGCCGACCGTTGAAGCACTGCGCGAG
CGTGCTAAAAATGCACTGGCCACCATTGCACAGGCCCAGGAAGAAAGCCTCGGTGATAACAAACCGGCTG
ACGATCTGCTGAACCTTGAAGGGGTAGATCGTGATTTGGCATTCAAACTGGCCGCCCGTGGCGTTTGTAC
GCTGGAAGATCTCGCCGAACAGGGCATTGATGATCTGGCTGATATCGAAGGGTTGACCGACGAAAAAGCC
GGAGCACTGATTATGGCTGCCCGTAATATTTGCTGGTTCGGTGACGAAGCGACTAGTGGTTCTGGTCATC
ACCATCACCATCACTCCGCGGGTGAGAATCTTTATTTTCAGGGCGCCATGGCAGTCAAGGTCGCCAGACC
TTGCCGCAAGATTGAGAAGTGGACATACTTGGAACTGAAGGGTTCCAAGGCAAACGAAGGGGTGCCGCAA
GCTATGACCGCTTTTGCCGAATTCTTGAACAGAACGGGCATCCCGATTAACCCCAGGTTCTCGCCGGGCA
TGAGCATGTCAGTTCCAGGGAGCGAAAAAGAGTTCTTTGCCAAAGTGAAGGAACTCATGAGCTCGCACCA
ATTTGTGGTGGTTCTTTTACCCAGAAAGGATGTTGCGATCTACAATATGGTGAAGCGGGCTGCCGATATC
ACATTTGGCGTTCACACAGTCTGTTGTGTAGCCGAAAAGTTCCTTAGCACTAAGGGGCAGCTGGGGTATT
TTGCCAACGTCGGCCTCAAGGTCAACCTCAAGTTTGGCGGCACCAATCACAATATCAAGACGCCCATTCC
TTTGCTCGCCAAGGGGAAGACGATGGTGGTGGGCTATGATGTCACCCATCCGACCAATCTAGCGGCTGGA
CAATCGCCTGCATCGGCTCCCAGTATTGTCGGCCTGGTCTCAACCATCGACCAACACCTTGGACAATGGC
CTGCAATGGTTTGGAACAACCCGCACGGCCAGGAGTCCATGACGGAACAGTTTACGGACAAGTTCAAGAC
GCGTCTGGAACTATGGCGCAGCAATCCCGCAAACAACCGCAGTCTCCCCGAGAATATCCTGATTTTCCGC
GATGGCGTCTCCGAGGGACAGTTCCAGATGGTCATCAAGGACGAGCTACCCCTGGTTCGCGCCGCCTGCA
AGCTGGTGTATCCAGCTGGCAAGCTACCGCGTATTACGCTGATTGTCTCTGTCAAGCGCCACCAGACTCG
CTTCTTCCCAACGGACCCGAAGCATATTCACTTCAAGTCCAAGAGCCCCAAGGAGGGTACTGTGGTTGAC
CGCGGCGTGACCAACGTCCGCTATTGGGACTTCTTTTTGCAGGCGCACGCGTCGCTCCAGGGCACGGCCC
GCTCGGCTCACTACACAGTTCTGGTGGATGAGATTTTCAGGGCCGACTATGGAAACAAGGCGGCCGACAC
GCTGGAGCAGCTGACGCATGACATGTGTTATCTCTTTGGACGAGCCACCAAGGCTGTCAGTATCTGCCCG
CCTGCGTACTATGCCGACTTGGTGTGCGACGCGGCGCGTATCCATCAGAAGGAGCTCTTTGACGCCCTCG
ATGAAAACGATAGCGTTAAGACCGATGATTTCGCAAGATGGGGTAACTCCGGGGCTGTTCATCCCAACCT
TAGGAACTCCATGTACTATATCTAGGCGGCCGCACTCGAGCACCACCACCACCACCACTGAGATCCGGCT
GCTAACAAAGCCCGAAAGGAAGCTGAGTTGGCTGCTGCCACCGCTGAGCAATAACTAGCATAACCCCTTG
GGGCCTCTAAACGGGTCTTGAGGGGTTTTTTGCTGAAAGGAGGAACTATATCCGGAT
